Addgene plasmid #81047: pTriEx-mVenus-Zdk1
Purpose: mammalian expression of Zdk1
Depositing lab: Klaus Hahn. Publication: LOVTRAP: an optogenetic system for photoinduced protein dissociation. Wang H, Vilela M, Winkler A, Tarnawski M, Schlichting I, Yumerefendi H, Kuhlman B, Liu R, Danuser G, Hahn KM. Nat Methods. 2016 Jul 18. doi: 10.1038/nmeth.3926. PubMed 27427858.
Backbone
  Vector backbone: pTriEx
  Backbone size w/o insert (bp): 5000
  Total vector size (bp): 6000
  Vector type: Mammalian Expression, Bacterial Expression, Insect Expression
Growth in bacteria
  Bacterial resistance: Ampicillin, 100 μg/mL
  Growth temperature: 37°C
  Growth strain: DH5alpha
  Copy number: High Copy
Gene/Insert
  Gene/Insert name: Zdk1 (alt name: ZA127)
  Species: Synthetic
  Insert size (bp): 177
  Tag / fusion protein: mVenus (N terminal on insert); 6x His tag (C terminal on insert); FLAG (C terminal on insert)
  Cloning method: Unknown
  Sequencing primers: 5′ aagtatcgggccctttgtgc; 3′ GGCAGCCTGCACCTGAGGTTAATCAC
Terms and licenses: Academic/Nonprofit Terms; Industry Terms: Not Available to Industry
How to cite: pTriEx-mVenus-Zdk1 was a gift from Klaus Hahn (Addgene plasmid # 81047 ; http://n2t.net/addgene:81047 ; RRID:Addgene_81047)
