[The description below was written by a language model from this plasmid's Addgene catalogue record and pLannotate feature annotations shown in this document.]
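Description:
pTriEx-mVenus-Zdk1 is a roughly 6 kb multi-host expression plasmid built on the pTriEx backbone, which can drive the same open reading frame in mammalian, bacterial and insect cells. It is maintained in E. coli through a high-copy ColE1/pUC-type origin and selected with ampicillin via the β-lactamase gene. Upstream of the coding region sit three stacked promoter systems. A CMV enhancer and promoter with a fragment of a chicken β-actin/rabbit β-globin chimeric intron serve mammalian expression. A T7 promoter with a lac operator allows IPTG-inducible expression in T7 polymerase-bearing E. coli. The baculovirus p10 promoter serves insect cells. The cassette ends in a rabbit β-globin polyadenylation signal followed by a T7 terminator. It is flanked by baculovirus recombination regions (lef2/ORF603 and ORF1629) that allow transfer into a baculovirus genome by homologous recombination. A single loxP site lies next to the ORF1629 region.

The payload is a fusion of the monomeric yellow fluorescent protein mVenus to the N-terminus of Zdk1 (also called ZA127). Zdk1 is a small synthetic 177 bp "Zdark" domain derived from the Z subunit of protein A. It binds the LOV2 domain selectively in the dark and is released on illumination. Downstream of Zdk1 the record lists FLAG and 6xHis tags. The annotation also detects an HSV epitope tag, and short matches to composite tag entries probably reflect these same small tag sequences. The stated purpose is mammalian expression of Zdk1, as the fluorescently trackable partner in the LOVTRAP optogenetic system for light-induced protein dissociation. The tags provide options for detection and affinity purification.
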