Features (pLannotate 1.2.2; 21 found; start..end, strand, type, name):
    110..937     +  misc_recomb    baculovirus recombination region (lef2/ORF603): contains ORF603 and part of lef2
    949..1308    +  enhancer       CMV enhancer (fragment): human cytomegalovirus immediate early enhancer
   1310..1509    +  promoter       CMV promoter: human cytomegalovirus (CMV) immediate early promoter
   1661..1791    +  intron         chimeric intron (fragment): chimera between introns from chicken β-actin and rabbit β-globin
   1860..1878    +  promoter       T7 promoter: promoter for bacteriophage T7 RNA polymerase
   1879..1903    +  protein_bind   lac operator: The lac repressor binds to the lac operator to inhibit transcription in E. coli. This inhibition can be relieved by adding lactose or isopropyl-β-D-thiogalactopyranoside (IPTG). lac repressor encoded by lacI
   1919..2028    +  promoter       p10 promoter: baculovirus promoter for expression in insect cells
   2043..2759    +  CDS            mVenus: mVenus is a basic (constitutively fluorescent) yellow fluorescent protein published in 2006, derived from Aequorea victoria. It is reported to be a rapidly-maturing monomer with moderate acid sensitivity.
   2778..2954    +  CDS            Zdk1: "Zdark" protein, derived from the Z subunit of protein A, that binds to the dark state of LOV2 and is released upon irradiation (Wang et al., 2016)
   2973..2992    +  CDS            capTEV™ (fragment): composite tag for in vivo biotinylation, TEV protease cleavage, and 6xHis tagging
   3024..3046    +  CDS            5xFLAG (fragment): five tandem FLAG® epitope tags
   3087..3119    +  CDS            HSV tag: HSV (herpes simplex virus) epitope tag
   3129..3146    +  CDS            6xHis: 6xHis affinity tag
   3161..3229    +  CDS            HBB (fragment): HBB_PONPY - Experimental evidence at transcript level: Swiss-Prot protein existence level 2. Involved in oxygen transport from the lung to the various peripheral tissues. From Pongo pygmaeus (Bornean orangutan).
   3304..3359    +  polyA_signal   β-globin poly(A) signal: rabbit β-globin polyadenylation signal (Gil and Proudfoot, 1987)
   3447..3494    +  terminator     T7 terminator: transcription terminator for bacteriophage T7 RNA polymerase
   3507..4212    +  misc_recomb    baculovirus recombination region (ORF1629): contains part of ORF1629
   4221..4254    +  protein_bind   loxP: Cre-mediated recombination occurs in the 8-bp core sequence (GCATACAT). Cre recombinase
   4422..5009    -  rep_origin     ori: high-copy-number ColE1/pMB1/pBR322/pUC origin of replication
   5022..5882    -  CDS            AmpR: β-lactamase; bla; confers resistance to ampicillin, carbenicillin, and related antibiotics
   5883..5934    -  promoter       AmpR promoter (fragment): bla
>Addgene plasmid #81047 | pTriEx-mVenus-Zdk1 | depositor full sequence | sequence record 153654 | Zdk1
AACTGTTACATTGCAAACGTGGTTTCGTGTGCCAAGTGTGAAAACCGATGTTTAATCAAGGCTCTGACGC
ATTTCTACAACCACGACTCCAAGTGTGTGGGTGAAGTCATGCATCTTTTAATCAAATCCCAAGATGTGTA
TAAACCACCAAACTGCCAAAAAATGAAAACTGTCGACAAGCTCTGTCCGTTTGCTGGCAACTGCAAGGGT
CTCAATCCTATTTGTAATTATTGAATAATAAAACAATTATAAATGTCAAATTTGTTTTTTATTAACGATA
CAAACCAAACGCAACAAGAACATTTGTAGTATTATCTATAATTGAAAACGCGTAGTTATAATCGCTGAGG
TAATATTTAAAATCATTTTCAAATGATTCACAGTTAATTTGCGACAATATAATTTTATTTTCACATAAAC
TAGACGCCTTGTCGTCTTCTTCTTCGTATTCCTTCTCTTTTTCATTTTTCTCTTCATAAAAATTAACATA
GTTATTATCGTATCCATATATGTATCTATCGTATAGAGTAAATTTTTTGTTGTCATAAATATATATGTCT
TTTTTAATGGGGTGTATAGTACCGCTGCGCATAGTTTTTCTGTAATTTACAACAGTGCTATTTTCTGGTA
GTTCTTCGGAGTGTGTTGCTTTAATTATTAAATTTATATAATCAATGAATTTGGGATCGTCGGTTTTGTA
CAATATGTTGCCGGCATAGTACGCAGCTTCTTCTAGTTCAATTACACCATTTTTTAGCAGCACCGGATTA
ACATAACTTTCCAAAATGTTGTACGAACCGTTAAACAAAAACAGTTCACCTCCCTTTTCTATACTATTGT
CTGCGAGCAGTTGTTTGTTGTTAAAAATAACAGCCATTGTAATGAGACGCACAAACTAATATCACAAACT
GGAAATGTCTATCAATATATAGTTGCTGATGGCCGGCCTATTAATAGTAATCAATTACGGGGTCATTAGT
TCATAGCCCATATATGGAGTTCCGCGTTACATAACTTACGGTAAATGGCCCGCCTGGCTGACCGCCCAAC
GACCCCCGCCCATTGACGTCAATAATGACGTATGTTCCCATAGTAACGCCAATAGGGACTTTCCATTGAC
GTCAATGGGTGGAGTATTTACGGTAAACTGCCCACTTGGCAGTACATCAAGTGTATCATATGCCAAGTCC
GCCCCCTATTGACGTCAATGACGGTAAATGGCCCGCCTGGCATTATGCCCAGTACATGACCTTACGGGAC
TTTCCTACTTGGCAGTACATCTACGTATTAGTCATCGCTATTACCATGCTGATGCGGTTTTGGCAGTACA
CCAATGGGCGTGGATAGCGGTTTGACTCACGGGGATTTCCAAGTCTCCACCCCATTGACGTCAATGGGAG
TTTGTTTTGGCACCAAAATCAACGGGACTTTCCAAAATGTCGTAATAACCCCGCCCCGTTGACGCAAATG
GGCGGTAGGCGTGTACGGTGGGAGGTCTATATAAGCAGACGTCGTTTAGTGAACCGTCAGATCACTAGAT
GCTTTATTGCGGTAGTTTATCACAGTTAAATTGCTAACGCCAGTCTCGAACTTAACGTGCAGAAGTTGGT
CGTGAGGCACTGGGCAGGTAAGTATCGGGCCCTTTGTGCGGGGGGAGCGGCTCGGGGCTGTCCGCGGGGG
GACGGCTGCCTTCGGGGGGGACGGGGCAGGGCGGGGTTCGGCTTCTGGCGTGTGACCGGCGGCTCTAGAG
CCTCTGCTAACCATGTTCATGCCTTCTTCTTTTTCCTACAGCTCCTGGGCAACGTGCTGGTTATTGTGCT
GTCTCATCATTTTGGCAAAGAATTGGATCGGACCGAAATTAATACGACTCACTATAGGGGAATTGTGAGC
GGATAACAATTCCCCGGAGTTAATCCGGGACCTTTAATTCAACCCAACACAATATATTATAGTTAAATAA
GAATTATTATCAAATCATTTGTATATTAATTAAAATACTATACTGTAAATTACATTTTATTTACAATCAA
AGGAGATATACCATGGTGAGCAAGGGCGAGGAGCTGTTCACCGGGGTGGTGCCCATCCTGGTCGAGCTGG
ACGGCGACGTAAACGGCCACAAGTTCAGCGTGTCCGGCGAGGGCGAGGGCGATGCCACCTACGGCAAGCT
GACCCTGAAGTTCATCAGCACCACCGGCAAGCTGCCCGTGCCCTGGCCCACCCTCGTGACCACCCTCGGC
TACGGCCTGCAGTGCTTCGCCCGCTACCCCGACCACATGAAGCAGCACGACTTCTTCAAGTCCGCCATGC
CCGAAGGCTACGTCCAGGAGCGCACCATCTTCTTCAAGGACGACGGCAACTACAAGACCCGCGCCGAGGT
GAAGTTCGAGGGCGACACCCTGGTGAACCGCATCGAGCTGAAGGGCATCGACTTCAAGGAGGACGGCAAC
ATCCTGGGGCACAAGCTGGAGTACAACTACAACAGCCACAACGTCTATATCACCGCCGACAAGCAGAAGA
ACGGCATCAAGGCAAACTTCAAGATCCGCCACAACATCGAGGACGGCGGCGTGCAGCTCGCCGACCACTA
CCAGCAGAACACCCCCATCGGCGACGGCCCCGTGCTGCTGCCCGACAACCACTACCTGAGCTACCAGTCC
AAACTGAGCAAAGACCCCAACGAGAAGCGCGATCACATGGTCCTGCTGGAGTTCGTGACCGCCGCCGGGA
TCACTCTCGGCATGGACGAGCTGTACAAGGGTTCTGGAAGTGGATCCATGGTGGATAACAAATTCAATAA
AGAAAAGACGCGTGCCGGTGCGGAAATCCATTCTCTGCCAAACCTGAATGTTGAGCAGAAGTTTGCCTTC
ATCGTGAGCCTGTTTGATGATCCATCTCAGAGCGCCAATCTGCTGGCCGAAGCCAAAAAACTGAACGATG
CCCAGGCCCCAAAAGGTGGTTCTGGTGGTAGCCATCATCATCATCATCATGGCGGTGAAAATCTGTATTT
CCAGGGCGGCCGCGACTACAAGGACGACGACGACAAATAAAAGCTTGCGGCCGCACAGCTGTATACACGT
GCAAGCCAGCCAGAACTCGCCCCGGAAGACCCCGAGGATCTCGAGCACCACCATCACCATCACCATCACT
AAGTGATTAACCTCAGGTGCAGGCTGCCTATCAGAAGGTGGTGGCTGGTGTGGCCAATGCCCTGGCTCAC
AAATACCACTGAGATCGATCTTTTTCCCTCTGCCAAAAATTATGGGGACATCATGAAGCCCCTTGAGCAT
CTGACTTCTGGCTAATAAAGGAAATTTATTTTCATTGCAATAGTGTGTTGGAATTTTTTGTGTCTCTCAC
TCGGAAGGACATATGGGAGGGCAAATCATTTAAAACATCAGAATGAGTATTTGGTTTAGAGTTTGGCAAC
ATATGCCCATATGTAACTAGCATAACCCCTTGGGGCCTCTAAACGGGTCTTGAGGGGTTTTTTGCTGAAA
GCATGCGGAGGAAATTCTCCTTGAAGTTTCCCTGGTGTTCAAAGTAAAGGAGTTTGCACCAGACGCACCT
CTGTTCACTGGTCCGGCGTATTAAAACACGATACATTGTTATTAGTACATTTATTAAGCGCTAGATTCTG
TGCGTTGTTGATTTACAGACAATTGTTGTACGTATTTTAATAATTCATTAAATTTATAATCTTTAGGGTG
GTATGTTAGAGCGAAAATCAAATGATTTTCAGCGTCTTTATATCTGAATTTAAATATTAAATCCTCAATA
GATTTGTAAAATAGGTTTCGATTAGTTTCAAACAAGGGTTGTTTTTCCGAACCGATGGCTGGACTATCTA
ATGGATTTTCGCTCAACGCCACAAAACTTGCCAAATCTTGTAGCAGCAATCTAGCTTTGTCGATATTCGT
TTGTGTTTTGTTTTGTAATAAAGGTTCGACGTCGTTCAAAATATTATGCGCTTTTGTATTTCTTTCATCA
CTGTCGTTAGTGTACAATTGACTCGACGTAAACACGTTAAATAGAGCTTGGACATATTTAACATCGGGCG
TGTTAGCTTTATTAGGCCGATTATCGTCGTCGTCCCAACCCTCGTCGTTAGAAGTTGCTTCCGAAGACGA
TTTTGCCATAGCCACACGACGCCTATTAATTGTGTCGGCTAACACGTCCGCGATCAAATTTGTAGTTGAG
CTTTTTGGAATTGCGATCGCATAACTTCGTATAGCATACATTATACGAAGTTATAAGCTCGGAACGCTGC
GCTCGGTCGTTCGGCTGCGGCGAGCGGTATCAGCTCACTCAAAGGCGGTAATACGGTTATCCACAGAATC
AGGGGATAACGCAGGAAAGAACATGTGAGCAAAAGGCCAGCAAAAGGCCAGGAACCGTAAAAAGGCCGCG
TTGCTGGCGTTTTTCCATAGGCTCCGCCCCCTGACGAGCATCACAAAAATCGACGCTCAAGTCAGAGGTG
GCGAAACCCGACAGGACTATAAAGATACCAGGCGTTTCCCCCTGGAAGCTCCCTCGTGCGCTCTCCTGTT
CCGACCCTGCCGCTTACCGGATACCTGTCCGCCTTTCTCCCTTCGGGAAGCGTGGCGCTTTCTCAATGCT
CACGCTGTAGGTATCTCAGTTCGGTGTAGGTCGTTCGCTCCAAGCTGGGCTGTGTGCACGAACCCCCCGT
TCAGCCCGACCGCTGCGCCTTATCCGGTAACTATCGTCTTGAGTCCAACCCGGTAAGACACGACTTATCG
CCACTGGCAGCAGCCACTGGTAACAGGATTAGCAGAGCGAGGTATGTAGGCGGTGCTACAGAGTTCTTGA
AGTGGTGGCCTAACTACGGCTACACTAGAAGAACAGTATTTGGTATCTGCGCTCTGCTGAAGCCAGTTAC
CTTCGGAAAAAGAGTTGGTAGCTCTTGATCCGGCAAACAAACCACCGCTGGTAGCGGTGGTTTTTTTGTT
TGCAAGCAGCAGATTACGCGCAGAAAAAAAGGATCTCAAGAAGATCCTTTGTTACCAATGCTTAATCAGT
GAGGCACCTATCTCAGCGATCTGTCTATTTCGTTCATCCATAGTTGCCTGACTCCCCGTCGTGTAGATAA
CTACGATACGGGAGGGCTTACCATCTGGCCCCAGTGCTGCAATGATACCGCGAGACCCACGCTCACCGGC
TCCAGATTTATCAGCAATAAACCAGCCAGCCGGAAGGGCCGAGCGCAGAAGTGGTCCTGCAACTTTATCC
GCCTCCATCCAGTCTATTAATTGTTGCCGGGAAGCTAGAGTAAGTAGTTCGCCAGTTAATAGTTTGCGCA
ACGTTGTTGCCATTGCTACAGGCATCGTGGTGTCACGCTCGTCGTTTGGTATGGCTTCATTCAGCTCCGG
TTCCCAACGATCAAGGCGAGTTACATGATCCCCCATGTTGTGCAAAAAAGCGGTTAGCTCCTTCGGTCCT
CCGATCGTTGTCAGAAGTAAGTTGGCCGCAGTGTTATCACTCATGGTTATGGCAGCACTGCATAATTCTC
TTACTGTCATGCCATCCGTAAGATGCTTTTCTGTGACTGGTGAGTACTCAACCAAGTCATTCTGAGAATA
GTGTATGCGGCGACCGAGTTGCTCTTGCCCGGCGTCAATACGGGATAATACCGCGCCACATAGCAGAACT
TTAAAAGTGCTCATCATTGGAAAACGTTCTTCGGGGCGAAAACTCTCAAGGATCTTACCGCTGTTGAGAT
CCAGTTCGATGTAACCCACTCGTGCACCCAACTGATCTTCAGCATCTTTTACTTTCACCAGCGTTTCTGG
GTGAGCAAAAACAGGAAGGCAAAATGCCGCAAAAAAGGGAATAAGGGCGACACGGAAATGTTGAATACTC
ATACTCTTCCTTTTTCAATATTATTGAAGCATTTATCAGGGTTATTGTCTCATGTCCGCGCGTT
