>Addgene plasmid #81047 | pTriEx-mVenus-Zdk1 | addgene partial sequence | sequence record 156954 | rb_glob_PA_term-R 5'-CCCATATGTCCTTCCGAGTG-3'
AAAAATTCCAACACACTATTGCAATGAAAATAAATTTCCTTTATTAGCCAGAAGTCAGATGCTCAAGGGG
CTTCATGATGTCCCCATAATTTTTGGCAGAGGGAAAAAGATCGATCTCAGTGGTATTTGTGAGCCAGGGC
ATTGGCCACACCAGCCACCACCTTCTGATAGGCAGCCTGCACCTGAGGTTAATCACTTAGTGATGGTGAT
GGTGATGGTGGTGCTCGAGATCCTCGGGGTCTTCCGGGGCGAGTTCTGGCTGGCTTGCACGTGTATACAG
CTGTGCGGCCGCAAGCTTTTATTTGTCGTCGTCGTCCTTGTAGTCGCGGCCGCCCTGGAAATACAGATTT
TCACCGCCATGATGATGATGATGATGGCTACCACCAGAACCACCTTTTGGGGCCTGGGCATCGTTCAGTT
TTTTGGCTTCGGCCAGCAGATTGGCGCTCTGAGATGGATCATCAAACAGGCTCACGATGAAGGCAAACTT
CTGCTCAACATTCAGGTTTGGCAGAGAATGGATTTCCGCACCGGCACGCGTCTTTTCTTTATTGAATTTG
TTATCCACCATGGATCCACTTCCAGAACCCTTGTACAGCTCGTCCATGCCGAGAGTGATCCCGGCGGCGG
TCACGAACTCCAGCAGGACCATGTGATCGCGCTTCTCGTTGGGGTCTTTGCTCAGTTTGGACTGGTAGCT
CAGGTAGTGGTTGTCGGGCAGCAGCACGGGGCCGTCGCCGATGGGGGTGTTCTGCTGGTAGTGGTCGGCG
AGCTGCACGCCGCCGTCCTCGATGTTGTGGCGGATCTTGAAGTTTGCCTTGATGCCGTTCTTCTGCTTGT
CGGCGGTGATATAGACGTTGTGGCTGTTGTAGTTGTACTCCAGCTTGTGCCCCAGGATGTTGCCGTCCTC
CTTGAAGTCGATGCCCTTCAGCTCGATGCGGTTCACCAGGGTGTCGCCCTCGAACTTCACCTCGGCGCGG
GTCTTGTAGTTGCC
