>Addgene plasmid #81047 | pTriEx-mVenus-Zdk1 | addgene partial sequence | sequence record 156955 | CMV-F 5'-CGCAAATGGGCGGTAGGCGTG-3'
CTATATAAGCAGACGTCGTTTAGTGAACCGTCAGATCACTAGATGCTTTATTGCGGTAGTTTATCACAGT
TAAATTGCTAACGCCAGTCTCGAACTTAACGTGCAGAAGTTGGTCGTGAGGCACTGGGCAGGTAAGTATC
GGGCCCTTTGTGCGGGGGGAGCGGCTCGGGGCTGTCCGCGGGGGGACGGCTGCCTTCGGGGGGGACGGGG
CAGGGCGGGGTTCGGCTTCTGGCGTGTGACCGGCGGCTCTAGAGCCTCTGCTAACCATGTTCATGCCTTC
TTCTTTTTCCTACAGCTCCTGGGCAACGTGCTGGTTATTGTGCTGTCTCATCATTTTGGCAAAGAATTGG
ATCGGACCGAAATTAATACGACTCACTATAGGGGAATTGTGAGCGGATAACAATTCCCCGGAGTTAATCC
GGGACCTTTAATTCAACCCAACACAATATATTATAGTTAAATAAGAATTATTATCAAATCATTTGTATAT
TAATTAAAATACTATACTGTAAATTACATTTTATTTACAATCAAAGGAGATATACCATGGTGAGCAAGGG
CGAGGAGCTGTTCACCGGGGTGGTGCCCATCCTGGTCGAGCTGGACGGCGACGTAAACGGCCACAAGTTC
AGCGTGTCCGGCGAGGGCGAGGGCGATGCCACCTACGGCAAGCTGACCCTGAAGTTCATCAGCACCACCG
GCAAGCTGCCCGTGCCCTGGCCCACCCTCGTGACCACCCTCGGCTACGGCCTGCAGTGCTTCGCCCGCTA
CCCCGACCACATGAAGCAGCACGACTTCTTCAAGTCCGCCATGCCCGAAGGCTACGTCCAGGAGCGCACC
ATCTTCTTCAAGGACGACGGCAACTACAAGACCCGCGCCGAGGTGAAGTTCGAGGGCGACACCCTGGTGA
ACCGCATC
